Addgene plasmid #148363: pnEA-NpM-DmMextli_577-640-I612AL613A-GB1_AB
Purpose: Bacterial Expression of DmMextli_577-640-I612AL613A
Depositing lab: Elisa Izaurralde. Depositing organization: Max Planck Institute for Developmental Biology. Publication: Mextli proteins use both canonical bipartite and novel tripartite binding modes to form eIF4E complexes that display differential sensitivity to 4E-BP regulation. Peter D, Weber R, Kone C, Chung MY, Ebertsch L, Truffault V, Weichenrieder O, Igreja C, Izaurralde E. Genes Dev. 2015 Sep 1;29(17):1835-49. doi: 10.1101/gad.269068.115. Epub 2015 Aug 20. PubMed 26294658.
Backbone
  Vector backbone: Unknown
  Vector type: Bacterial Expression
Growth in bacteria
  Bacterial resistance: Ampicillin, 100 μg/mL
  Growth temperature: 37°C
  Growth strain: DH5alpha
  Copy number: Low Copy
Gene/Insert
  Gene/Insert name: DmMextli_577-640-I612AL613A
  Species: D. melanogaster (fly)
  Entrez Gene: mxt (a.k.a. Dmel_CG2950, BcDNA:GH06479, CG2950, Dmel\CG2950, cg2950)
  Cloning method: Unknown
Terms and licenses: Academic/Nonprofit Terms; Industry Terms: Not Available to Industry
Depositor comments: sequence given by NCBI:NM_164598. Plasmids from this collection were made available to the research community and donated after the lab closed. Please note that the sequence provided by the depositing laboratory may be theoretical/predicted or based on Sanger sequencing results. There may be discrepancies between sequencing results obtained by Addgene and the depositor sequence. If an Addgene verified sequence is not available, please contact before placing your order to request that our lab fully sequence the plasmid.
How to cite: pnEA-NpM-DmMextli_577-640-I612AL613A-GB1_AB was a gift from Elisa Izaurralde (Addgene plasmid # 148363 ; http://n2t.net/addgene:148363 ; RRID:Addgene_148363)
