[The description below was written by a language model from this plasmid's Addgene catalogue record and pLannotate feature annotations shown in this document.]
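Description:
pnEA-NpM-DmMextli_577-640-I612AL613A-GB1_AB is a 7.2 kb bacterial expression plasmid for producing a mutant fragment of the Drosophila melanogaster Mextli protein (gene mxt) in E. coli. The catalogue lists the backbone as unknown, but the annotated features show a pET-like, pBR322-derived architecture. It has a ColE1/pMB1-type origin accompanied by the bom region and the rop gene, which keeps copy number low, consistent with the recorded low-copy status. Remnants of the disrupted tetracycline resistance gene and its promoter are also present. Selection is by ampicillin through the β-lactamase gene.

The expression cassette is driven by a T7 promoter with an adjacent lac operator and the strong phage T7 gene 10 ribosome binding site. A plasmid-borne lacI gene supplies repressor, so transcription depends on T7 RNA polymerase and is inducible with IPTG. The open reading frame begins with a cytosolic maltose binding protein that lacks its signal sequence, serving as an N-terminal solubility and affinity tag. The unannotated gap between MBP and the next feature is where the Mextli residues 577–640 insert, carrying the I612A and L613A substitutions, would lie, although the feature table does not label it. Downstream is a fragment of streptococcal protein G matching the GB1 domain named in the construct, which acts as a C-terminal solubility tag. A short annotated hit to a T7 gene 10-derived sequence and the T7 terminator follow.

The associated publication concerns how Mextli proteins bind eIF4E. This suggests the double alanine mutant is used as a recombinant binding-interface variant in such interaction studies, though the record itself states only bacterial expression as the purpose.
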