Features (pLannotate 1.2.2; 20 found; start..end, strand, type, name):
    104..208     +  promoter       AmpR promoter: bla
    209..1069    +  CDS            AmpR: β-lactamase; bla; confers resistance to ampicillin, carbenicillin, and related antibiotics
   1240..1828    +  rep_origin     ori: high-copy-number ColE1/pMB1/pBR322/pUC origin of replication
   2014..2156    -  misc_feature   bom: basis of mobility region from pBR322
   2258..2449    -  CDS            rop: Rop protein, which maintains plasmids at low copy number; rop
   2466..2846    +  CDS            YPB1_ECOLX: Protein predicted: Swiss-Prot protein existence level 4. From Escherichia coli.
   3088..3712    -  CDS            TcR (fragment): tetracycline efflux protein; tet; confers resistance to tetracycline
   3727..3748    -  protein_bind   CAP binding site: CAP binding activates transcription in the presence of cAMP. E. coli catabolite activator protein
   3761..4843    -  CDS            lacI: lac repressor; lacI; The lac repressor binds to the lac operator to inhibit transcription in E. coli. This inhibition can be relieved by adding lactose or isopropyl-β-D-thiogalactopyranoside (IPTG).
   4844..4921    -  promoter       lacI promoter: lacI
   4929..5208    -  CDS            TcR (fragment): tetracycline efflux protein; tet; confers resistance to tetracycline
   5230..5248    +  promoter       T7 promoter: promoter for bacteriophage T7 RNA polymerase
   5249..5273    +  protein_bind   lac operator: The lac repressor binds to the lac operator to inhibit transcription in E. coli. This inhibition can be relieved by adding lactose or isopropyl-β-D-thiogalactopyranoside (IPTG). lac repressor encoded by lacI
   5288..5310    +  RBS            RBS: efficient ribosome binding site from bacteriophage T7 gene 10 (Olins and Rangwala, 1989)
   5321..6417    +  CDS            MBP (fragment): maltose binding protein from E. coli; malE (mutated); This version of the gene does not encode a signal sequence, so MBP will remain in the cytosol.
   6586..6834    +  CDS            spg (fragment): SPG1_STRSG - Experimental evidence at protein level: Swiss-Prot protein existence level 1. Binds to the constant Fc region of IgG with high affinity. From Streptococcus sp. group G.
   6875..6924    +  CDS            SET1 (fragment): solubility-enhancement tag derived from T7 phage gene 10B
   6932..6979    +  terminator     T7 terminator: transcription terminator for bacteriophage T7 RNA polymerase
   7002..7106    -  CDS            TcR (fragment): tetracycline efflux protein; tet; confers resistance to tetracycline
   7154..7182    -  promoter       tet promoter: E. coli promoter for tetracycline efflux protein gene
>Addgene plasmid #148363 | pnEA-NpM-DmMextli_577-640-I612AL613A-GB1_AB | depositor full sequence | sequence record 290811 | Full Sequence
TTCTTGAAGACGAAAGGGCCTCGTGATACGCCTATTTTTATAGGTTAATGTCATGATAATAATGGTTTCT
TAGACGTCAGGTGGCACTTTTCGGGGAAATGTGCGCGGAACCCCTATTTGTTTATTTTTCTAAATACATT
CAAATATGTATCCGCTCATGAGACAATAACCCTGATAAATGCTTCAATAATATTGAAAAAGGAAGAGTAT
GAGTATTCAACATTTCCGTGTCGCCCTTATTCCCTTTTTTGCGGCATTTTGCCTTCCTGTTTTTGCTCAC
CCAGAAACGCTGGTGAAAGTAAAAGATGCTGAAGATCAGTTGGGTGCACGAGTGGGTTACATCGAACTGG
ATCTCAACAGCGGTAAGATCCTTGAGAGTTTTCGCCCCGAAGAACGTTTTCCAATGATGAGCACTTTTAA
AGTTCTGCTATGTGGCGCGGTATTATCCCGTGTTGACGCCGGGCAAGAGCAACTCGGTCGCCGCATACAC
TATTCTCAGAATGACTTGGTTGAGTACTCACCAGTCACAGAAAAGCATCTTACGGATGGCATGACAGTAA
GAGAATTATGCAGTGCTGCCATAACCATGAGTGATAACACTGCGGCCAACTTACTTCTGACAACGATCGG
AGGACCGAAGGAGCTAACCGCTTTTTTGCACAACATGGGGGATCATGTAACTCGCCTTGATCGTTGGGAA
CCGGAGCTGAATGAAGCCATACCAAACGACGAGCGTGACACCACGATGCCTGCAGCAATGGCAACAACGT
TGCGCAAACTATTAACTGGCGAACTACTTACTCTAGCTTCCCGGCAACAATTAATAGACTGGATGGAGGC
GGATAAAGTTGCAGGACCACTTCTGCGCTCGGCCCTTCCGGCTGGCTGGTTTATTGCTGATAAATCTGGA
GCCGGTGAGCGTGGGTCTCGCGGTATCATTGCAGCACTGGGGCCAGATGGTAAGCCCTCCCGTATCGTAG
TTATCTACACGACGGGGAGTCAGGCAACTATGGATGAACGAAATAGACAGATCGCTGAGATAGGTGCCTC
ACTGATTAAGCATTGGTAACTGTCAGACCAAGTTTACTCATATATACTTTAGATTGATTTAAAACTTCAT
TTTTAATTTAAAAGGATCTAGGTGAAGATCCTTTTTGATAATCTCATGACCAAAATCCCTTAACGTGAGT
TTTCGTTCCACTGAGCGTCAGACCCCGTAGAAAAGATCAAAGGATCTTCTTGAGATCCTTTTTTTCTGCG
CGTAATCTGCTGCTTGCAAACAAAAAAACCACCGCTACCAGCGGTGGTTTGTTTGCCGGATCAAGAGCTA
CCAACTCTTTTTCCGAAGGTAACTGGCTTCAGCAGAGCGCAGATACCAAATACTGTCCTTCTAGTGTAGC
CGTAGTTAGGCCACCACTTCAAGAACTCTGTAGCACCGCCTACATACCTCGCTCTGCTAATCCTGTTACC
AGTGGCTGCTGCCAGTGGCGATAAGTCGTGTCTTACCGGGTTGGACTCAAGACGATAGTTACCGGATAAG
GCGCAGCGGTCGGGCTGAACGGGGGGTTCGTGCACACAGCCCAGCTTGGAGCGAACGACCTACACCGAAC
TGAGATACCTACAGCGTGAGCTATGAGAAAGCGCCACGCTTCCCGAAGGGAGAAAGGCGGACAGGTATCC
GGTAAGCGGCAGGGTCGGAACAGGAGAGCGCACGAGGGAGCTTCCAGGGGGAAACGCCTGGTATCTTTAT
AGTCCTGTCGGGTTTCGCCACCTCTGACTTGAGCGTCGATTTTTGTGATGCTCGTCAGGGGGGCGGAGCC
TATGGAAAAACGCCAGCAACGCGGCCTTTTTACGGTTCCTGGCCTTTTGCTGGCCTTTTGCTCACATGTT
CTTTCCTGCGTTATCCCCTGATTCTGTGGATAACCGTATTACCGCCTTTGAGTGAGCTGATACCGCTCGC
CGCAGCCGAACGACCGAGCGCAGCGAGTCAGTGAGCGAGGAAGCGGAAGAGCGCCTGATGCGGTATTTTC
TCCTTACGCATCTGTGCGGTATTTCACACCGCATATATGGTGCACTCTCAGTACAATCTGCTCTGATGCC
GCATAGTTAAGCCAGTATACACTCCGCTATCGCTACGTGACTGGGTCATGGCTGCGCCCCGACACCCGCC
AACACCCGCTGACGCGCCCTGACGGGCTTGTCTGCTCCCGGCATCCGCTTACAGACAAGCTGTGACCGTC
TCCGGGAGCTGCATGTGTCAGAGGTTTTCACCGTCATCACCGAAACGCGCGAGGCAGCTGCGGTAAAGCT
CATCAGCGTGGTCGTGAAGCGATTCACAGATGTCTGCCTGTTCATCCGCGTCCAGCTCGTTGAGTTTCTC
CAGAAGCGTTAATGTCTGGCTTCTGATAAAGCGGGCCATGTTAAGGGCGGTTTTTTCCTGTTTGGTCACT
GATGCCTCCGTGTAAGGGGGATTTCTGTTCATGGGGGTAATGATACCGATGAAACGAGAGAGGATGCTCA
CGATACGGGTTACTGATGATGAACATGCCCGGTTACTGGAACGTTGTGAGGGTAAACAACTGGCGGTATG
GATGCGGCGGGACCAGAGAAAAATCACTCAGGGTCAATGCCAGCGCTTCGTTAATACAGATGTAGGTGTT
CCACAGGGTAGCCAGCAGCATCCTGCGATGCAGATCCGGAACATAATGGTGCAGGGCGCTGACTTCCGCG
TTTCCAGACTTTACGAAACACGGAAACCGAAGACCATTCATGTTGTTGCTCAGGTCGCAGACGTTTTGCA
GCAGCAGTCGCTTCACGTTCGCTCGCGTATCGGTGATTCATTCTGCTAACCAGTAAGGCAACCCCGCCAG
CCTAGCCGGGTCCTCAACGACAGGAGCACGATCATGCGCACCCGTGGCCAGGACCCAACGCTGCCCGAGA
TGCGCCGCGTGCGGCTGCTGGAGATGGCGGACGCGATGGATATGTTCTGCCAAGGGTTGGTTTGCGCATT
CACAGTTCTCCGCAAGAATTGATTGGCTCCAATTCTTGGAGTGGTGAATCCGTTAGCGAGGTGCCGCCGG
CTTCCATTCAGGTCGAGGTGGCCCGGCTCCATGCACCGCGACGCAACGCGGGGAGGCAGACAAGGTATAG
GGCGGCGCCTACAATCCATGCCAACCCGTTCCATGTGCTCGCCGAGGCGGCATAAATCGCCGTGACGATC
AGCGGTCCAGTGATCGAAGTTAGGCTGGTAAGAGCCGCGAGCGATCCTTGAAGCTGTCCCTGATGGTCGT
CATCTACCTGCCTGGACAGCATGGCCTGCAACGCGGGCATCCCGATGCCGCCGGAAGCGAGAAGAATCAT
AATGGGGAAGGCCATCCAGCCTCGCGTCGCGAACGCCAGCAAGACGTAGCCCAGCGCGTCGGCCGCCATG
CCGGCGATAATGGCCTGCTTCTCGCCGAAACGTTTGGTGGCGGGACCAGTGACGAAGGCTTGAGCGAGGG
CGTGCAAGATTCCGAATACCGCAAGCGACAGGCCGATCATCGTCGCGCTCCAGCGAAAGCGGTCCTCGCC
GAAAATGACCCAGAGCGCTGCCGGCACCTGTCCTACGAGTTGCATGATAAAGAAGACAGTCATAAGTGCG
GCGACGATAGTCATGCCCCGCGCCCACCGGAAGGAGCTGACTGGGTTGAAGGCTCTCAAGGGCATCGGTC
GAGATCCCGGTGCCTAATGAGTGAGCTAACTTACATTAATTGCGTTGCGCTCACTGCCCGCTTTCCAGTC
GGGAAACCTGTCGTGCCAGCTGCATTAATGAATCGGCCAACGCGCGGGGAGAGGCGGTTTGCGTATTGGG
CGCCAGGGTGGTTTTTCTTTTCACCAGTGAGACGGGCAACAGCTGATTGCCCTTCACCGCCTGGCCCTGA
GAGAGTTGCAGCAAGCGGTCCACGCTGGTTTGCCCCAGCAGGCGAAAATCCTGTTTGATGGTGGTTAACG
GCGGGATATAACATGAGCTGTCTTCGGTATCGTCGTATCCCACTACCGAGATATCCGCACCAACGCGCAG
CCCGGACTCGGTAATGGCGCGCATTGCGCCCAGCGCCATCTGATCGTTGGCAACCAGCATCGCAGTGGGA
ACGATGCCCTCATTCAGCATTTGCATGGTTTGTTGAAAACCGGACATGGCACTCCAGTCGCCTTCCCGTT
CCGCTATCGGCTGAATTTGATTGCGAGTGAGATATTTATGCCAGCCAGCCAGACGCAGACGCGCCGAGAC
AGAACTTAATGGGCCCGCTAACAGCGCGATTTGCTGGTGACCCAATGCGACCAGATGCTCCACGCCCAGT
CGCGTACCGTCTTCATGGGAGAAAATAATACTGTTGATGGGTGTCTGGTCAGAGACATCAAGAAATAACG
CCGGAACATTAGTGCAGGCAGCTTCCACAGCAATGGCATCCTGGTCATCCAGCGGATAGTTAATGATCAG
CCCACTGACGCGTTGCGCGAGAAGATTGTGCACCGCCGCTTTACAGGCTTCGACGCCGCTTCGTTCTACC
ATCGACACCACCACGCTGGCACCCAGTTGATCGGCGCGAGATTTAATCGCCGCGACAATTTGCGACGGCG
CGTGCAGGGCCAGACTGGAGGTGGCAACGCCAATCAGCAACGACTGTTTGCCCGCCAGTTGTTGTGCCAC
GCGGTTGGGAATGTAATTCAGCTCCGCCATCGCCGCTTCCACTTTTTCCCGCGTTTTCGCAGAAACGTGG
CTGGCCTGGTTCACCACGCGGGAAACGGTCTGATAAGAGACACCGGCATACTCTGCGACATCGTATAACG
TTACTGGTTTCACATTCACCACCCTGAATTGACTCTCTTCCGGGCGCTATCATGCCATACCGCGAAAGGT
TTTGCGCCATTCGATGGTGTCCGGGATCTCGACGCTCTCCCTTATGCGACTCCTGCATTAGGAAGCAGCC
CAGTAGTAGGTTGAGGCCGTTGAGCACCGCCGCCGCAAGGAATGGTGCATGCAAGGAGATGGCGCCCAAC
AGTCCCCCGGCCACGGGGCCTGCCACCATACCCACGCCGAAACAAGCGCTCATGAGCCCGAAGTGGCGAG
CCCGATCTTCCCCATCGGTGATGTCGGCGATATAGGCGCCAGCAACCGCACCTGTGGCGCCGGTGATGCC
GGCCACGATGCGTCCGGCGTAGAGGATCGAGATCTCGATCCCGCGAAATTAATACGACTCACTATAGGGG
AATTGTGAGCGGATAACAATTCCCCACTAGTAATAATTTTGTTTAACTTTAAGAAGGAGATATACCATGG
AAACTGAAGAAGGTAAACTGGTAATCTGGATTAACGGCGATAAAGGCTATAACGGTCTCGCTGAAGTCGG
TAAGAAATTCGAGAAAGATACCGGAATTAAAGTCACCGTTGAGCATCCGGATAAACTGGAAGAGAAATTC
CCACAGGTTGCGGCAACTGGCGATGGCCCTGACATTATCTTCTGGGCACACGACCGCTTTGGTGGCTACG
CTCAATCTGGCCTGTTGGCTGAAATCACCCCGGACAAAGCGTTCCAGGACAAGCTGTATCCGTTTACCTG
GGATGCCGTACGTTACAACGGCAAGCTGATTGCTTACCCGATCGCTGTTGAAGCGTTATCGCTGATTTAT
AACAAAGACCTGCTGCCGAACCCGCCAAAAACCTGGGAAGAGATCCCGGCGCTGGATAAAGAACTGAAAG
CGAAAGGTAAGAGCGCCCTGATGTTCAACCTGCAAGAACCGTACTTCACCTGGCCGCTGATTGCTGCTGA
CGGGGGTTATGCGTTCAAGTATGAAAACGGCAAGTACGACATTAAAGACGTGGGCGTGGATAACGCTGGC
GCGAAAGCGGGTCTGACCTTCCTGGTTGACCTGATTAAAAACAAACACATGAATGCAGACACCGATTACT
CCATCGCAGAAGCTGCCTTTAATAAAGGCGAAACAGCGATGACCATCAACGGCCCGTGGGCATGGTCCAA
CATCGACACCAGCAAAGTGAATTATGGTGTAACGGTACTGCCGACCTTCAAGGGTCAACCATCCAAACCG
TTCGTTGGCGTGCTGAGCGCAGGTATTAACGCCGCCAGTCCGAACAAAGAGCTGGCAAAAGAGTTCCTCG
AAAACTATCTGCTGACTGATGAAGGTCTGGAAGCGGTTAATAAAGACAAACCGCTGGGTGCCGTAGCGCT
GAAGTCTTACGAGGAAGAGTTGGCGAAAGATCCACGTATTGCCGCCACGATGGAAAACGCCCAGAAAGGT
GAAATCATGCCGAACATCCCGCAGATGTCCGCTTTCTGGTATGCCGTGCGTACTGCGGTGATCAACGCCG
CCAGCGGTCGTCAGACTGTCGATGAAGCCCTTAAAGACGCGCAGACTGGTACCGGCAGCGGCCTGGAAGT
TCTGTTCCAGGGGCCCCATATGCTCGAGTCTCGCGTTTCTTACGATATTGAACACTTGCTCTACTACTCC
ATGAGTCCGCACTCGTGGACCCTGCCCACCGACTGGCAAAAGATGCAGGAGACAGCGCCCTCGGCTGCGC
GCAACAAGGATCTGCAGGATGAGAGCCAGCGCTTCGATGGTGATAAGTATCTGGCCAGCATTAAGACGGC
CGCCAAGCGAGCTAGCATGCAGTATAAACTGATTCTGAATGGCAAAACCCTGAAAGGTGAAACCACCACC
GAAGCAGTTGATGCAGCCACCGCAGAAAAAGTTTTTAAACAGTATGCCAATGATAACGGCGTTGATGGTG
AATGGACCTATGATGATGCAACCAAAACCTATACCGTTACCGAATAAGGATCCTAATAGTCTAGAGCTAG
CCCTAGGAGATCCGGCTGCTAACAAAGCCCGAAAGGAAGCTGAGTTGGCTGCTGCCACCGCTGAGCAATA
ACTAGCATAACCCCTTGGGGCCTCTAAACGGGTCTTGAGGGGTTTTTTGCTGAAAGGAGGAACTATATCC
GGATATCCCGCAAGAGGCCCGGCAGTACCGGCATAACCAAGCCTATGCCTACAGCATCCAGGGTGACGGT
GCCGAGGATGACGATGAGCGCATTGTTAGATTTCATACACGGTGCCTGACTGCGTTAGCAATTTAACTGT
GATAAACTACCGCATTAAAGCTTATCGATGATAAGCTGTCAAACATGAGAA
